Addgene plasmid #152328: pGBW-m4133586
Purpose: Mammalian expression plasmid for SARS-CoV-2 3C-like proteinase
Depositing lab: Ginkgo Bioworks & Benjie Chen. Depositing organization: Ginkgo Bioworks.
Backbone
  Vector backbone: pTwist_CMV_6
  Backbone size w/o insert (bp): 4180
  Vector type: Mammalian Expression
Growth in bacteria
  Bacterial resistance: Ampicillin, 100 μg/mL
  Growth temperature: 37°C
  Growth strain: DH5alpha
  Copy number: High Copy
Gene/Insert
  Gene/Insert name: SARS-CoV-2 3C-like proteinase (alt name: nsp5)
  Species: Severe acute respiratory syndrome coronavirus 2
  Insert size (bp): 917
  Mutation: codon optimized
  Entrez Gene: ORF1ab (a.k.a. GU280_gp01)
  Promoter: CMV
  Tag / fusion protein: Cleavable TEV;6xHis-003 (C terminal on backbone)
  Cloning method: Unknown
Resource information
  A portion of this plasmid was derived from a plasmid made by: GinkgoBioworks
Depositor comments: NCBI reference sequence: YP_009725301.1
How to cite: pGBW-m4133586 was a gift from Ginkgo Bioworks & Benjie Chen (Addgene plasmid # 152328 ; http://n2t.net/addgene:152328 ; RRID:Addgene_152328)
