[The description below was written by a language model from this plasmid's Addgene catalogue record and pLannotate feature annotations shown in this document.]
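Description:
pGBW-m4133586 is a mammalian expression plasmid built on the pTwist_CMV_6 backbone that carries a codon-optimized coding sequence for the SARS-CoV-2 3C-like proteinase (nsp5, the main protease released from the ORF1ab polyprotein). It is propagated in E. coli as a high-copy plasmid through a ColE1/pUC-type origin and selected with ampicillin via a full-length β-lactamase gene. The sequenced record is 5,148 nt, in line with the stated backbone of about 4.2 kb plus an insert of roughly 0.9 kb.

Expression is driven by the human cytomegalovirus immediate early enhancer and promoter, which sit directly upstream of the viral open reading frame. The automated annotation matches this open reading frame to a fragment of the SARS-CoV-2 replicase polyprotein 1a. The functional text attached to that hit describes nsp10, but this is generic carry-over from the polyprotein database entry rather than a description of the insert, which the catalogue identifies as nsp5. The coding sequence continues into a C-terminal, backbone-encoded tag listed as a TEV-cleavable 6xHis. The His tag is annotated just downstream of the insert, and the TEV site is not separately annotated. This arrangement allows affinity capture or detection of the protease, with the option of removing the tag. An SV40 polyadenylation signal terminates the transcript.

The expression unit and the bacterial segment are flanked by T7 and rrnG transcription terminators, short β-globin insulator elements and a synthetic poly(A) signal, which limit read-through between the modules. No mammalian selection marker is annotated, so the plasmid suits transient transfection to produce tagged nsp5 in mammalian cells for studying its function.
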