Features (pLannotate 1.2.2; 18 found; start..end, strand, type, name):
      1..304     +  enhancer       CMV enhancer: human cytomegalovirus immediate early enhancer
    377..394     -  promoter       CMV promoter (fragment): human cytomegalovirus (CMV) immediate early promoter
    457..508     +  promoter       CMVd2 promoter: truncated human cytomegalovirus (CMV) immediate early promoter that yields moderately reduced expression relative to the full-length promoter
    562..1503    +  CDS            R1A_SARS2 (fragment) (sequence partly withheld): Experimental evidence at protein level: Swiss-Prot protein existence level 1. [Non-structural protein 10]: Plays a pivotal role in viral transcription by stimulating both nsp14 3'-5' exoribonuclease and nsp16 2'-O-methyltransferase activities. Therefore plays an essential role in viral mRNAs cap methylation. From Severe acute respiratory syndrome coronavirus 2 (2019-nCoV) (SARS-CoV-2).
   1525..1542    +  CDS            6xHis: 6xHis affinity tag
   1595..1716    -  polyA_signal   SV40 poly(A) signal: SV40 polyadenylation signal
   1739..1808    -  CDS            large T antigen (fragment): large T antigen from SV40 (simian virus 40)
   1831..1877    +  terminator     T7 terminator: transcription terminator for bacteriophage T7 RNA polymerase
   1907..2043    +  terminator     rrnG terminator: transcription terminator from the E. coli ribosomal RNA rrnG operon (Albrechtsen et al., 1991)
   2088..2159    +  misc_feature   3' β-globin insulator: insulator downstream of the human β-globin locus (Farrell et al., 2002)
   2385..2973    -  rep_origin     ori: high-copy-number ColE1/pMB1/pBR322/pUC origin of replication
   3145..3209    -  CDS            bla(M) (fragment): β-lactamase lacking the signal sequence; bla(M); allows cytosolic expression of β-lactamase
   3719..4579    +  CDS            AmpR: β-lactamase; bla; confers resistance to ampicillin, carbenicillin, and related antibiotics
   4592..4728    +  terminator     rrnG terminator: transcription terminator from the E. coli ribosomal RNA rrnG operon (Albrechtsen et al., 1991)
   4880..4951    +  misc_feature   5' β-globin insulator: insulator upstream of the human β-globin locus (Farrell et al., 2002)
   4956..5002    -  terminator     T7 terminator: transcription terminator for bacteriophage T7 RNA polymerase
   5020..5068    -  polyA_signal   poly(A) signal: synthetic polyadenylation signal
   5099..5148    +  enhancer       CMV enhancer (fragment): human cytomegalovirus immediate early enhancer
>Addgene plasmid #152328 | pGBW-m4133586 | addgene full sequence | sequence record 342371 | Addgene NGS Result
CGTTACATAACTTACGGTAAATGGCCCGCCTGGCTGACCGCCCAACGACCCCCGCCCATTGACGTCAATA
ATGACGTATGTTCCCATAGTAACGCCAATAGGGACTTTCCATTGACGTCAATGGGTGGAGTATTTACGGT
AAACTGCCCACTTGGCAGTACATCAAGTGTATCATATGCCAAGTACGCCCCCTATTGACGTCAATGACGG
TAAATGGCCCGCCTGGCATTATGCCCAGTACATGACCTTATGGGACTTTCCTACTTGGCAGTACATCTAC
GTATTAGTCATCGCTATTACCATGCTGATGCGGTTTTGGCAGTACATCAATGGGCGTGGATAGCGGTTTG
ACTCACGGGGATTTCCAAGTCTCCACCCCATTGACGTCAATGGGAGTTTGTTTTGGCACCAAAATCAACG
GGACTTTCCAAAATGTCGTAACAACTCCGCCCCATTGACGCAAATGGGCGGTAGGCGTGTACGGTGGGAG
GTCTATATAAGCAGAGCTGGTTTAGTGAACCGTCAGATCAGATCTTTGTCGATCCTACCATCCACTCGAC
ACACCCGCCAGCGGCCGCCACCATG
[918 nt withheld, positions 586-1503]
GAAAACCTTTACTTTCAGTCGCACCATCACCATCACCATTAAGCTAGCTTGACTGACTGAGATACAGCGT
ACCTTCAGCTCACAGACATGATAAGATACATTGATGAGTTTGGACAAACCACAACTAGAATGCAGTGAAA
AAAATGCTTTATTTGTGAAATTTGTGATGCTATTGCTTTATTTGTAACCATTATAAGCTGCAATAAACAA
GTTAACAACAACAATTGCATTCATTTTATGTTTCAGGTTCAGGGGGAGGTGTGGGAGGTTTTTTAAAGCA
AGTAAAACCTCTACAAATGTGGTATTGGCCCATCTCTATCGGTATCGTAGCATAACCCCTTGGGGCCTCT
AAACGGGTCTTGAGGGGTTTTTTGTGCCCCTCGGGCCGGATTGCTATCTACCGGCATTGGCGCAGAAAAA
AATGCCTGATGCGACGCTGCGCGTCTTATACTCCCACATATGCCAGATTCAGCAACGGATACGGCTTCCC
CAACTTGCCCACTTCCATACGTGTCCTCCTTACCAGAAATTTATCCTTAAGGTCGTCAGCTATCCTGCAG
GCGATCTCTCGATTTCGATCAAGACATTCCTTTAATGGTCTTTTCTGGACACCACTAGGGGTCAGAAGTA
GTTCATCAAACTTTCTTCCCTCCCTAATCTCATTGGTTACCTTGGGCTATCGAAACTTAATTAACCAGTC
AAGTCAGCTACTTGGCGAGATCGACTTGTCTGGGTTTCGACTACGCTCAGAATTGCGTCAGTCAAGTTCG
ATCTGGTCCTTGCTATTGCACCCGTTCTCCGATTACGAGTTTCATTTAAATCATGTGAGCAAAAGGCCAG
CAAAAGGCCAGGAACCGTAAAAAGGCCGCGTTGCTGGCGTTTTTCCATAGGCTCCGCCCCCCTGACGAGC
ATCACAAAAATCGACGCTCAAGTCAGAGGTGGCGAAACCCGACAGGACTATAAAGATACCAGGCGTTTCC
CCCTGGAAGCTCCCTCGTGCGCTCTCCTGTTCCGACCCTGCCGCTTACCGGATACCTGTCCGCCTTTCTC
CCTTCGGGAAGCGTGGCGCTTTCTCATAGCTCACGCTGTAGGTATCTCAGTTCGGTGTAGGTCGTTCGCT
CCAAGCTGGGCTGTGTGCACGAACCCCCCGTTCAGCCCGACCGCTGCGCCTTATCCGGTAACTATCGTCT
TGAGTCCAACCCGGTAAGACACGACTTATCGCCACTGGCAGCAGCCACTGGTAACAGGATTAGCAGAGCG
AGGTATGTAGGCGGTGCTACAGAGTTCTTGAAGTGGTGGCCTAACTACGGCTACACTAGAAGAACAGTAT
TTGGTATCTGCGCTCTGCTGAAGCCAGTTACCTTCGGAAAAAGAGTTGGTAGCTCTTGATCCGGCAAACA
AACCACCGCTGGTAGCGGTGGTTTTTTTGTTTGCAAGCAGCAGATTACGCGCAGAAAAAAAGGATCTCAA
GAAGATCCTTTGATCTTTTCTACGGGGTCTGACGCTCAGTGGAACGAAAACTCACGTTAAGGGATTTTGG
TCATGAGATTATCAAAAAGGATCTTCACCTAGATCCTTTTAAATTAAAAATGAAGTTTTAAATCAATCTA
AAGTATATATGAGTAAACTTGGTCTGACAGTTACCAATGCTTAATCAGTGAGGCACCTATCTCAGCGATC
TGTCTATTTCGTTCATCCATAGTTGCATTTAAATTTCCGAACTCTCCAAGGCCCTCGTCGGAAAATCTTC
AAACCTTTCGTCCGATCCATCTTGCAGGCTACCTCTCGAACGAACTATCGCAAGTCTCTTGGCCGGCCTT
GCGCCTTGGCTATTGCTTGGCAGCGCCTATCGCCAGGTATTACTCCAATCCCGAATATCCGAGATCGGGA
TCACCCGAGAGAAGTTCAACCTACATCCTCAATCCCGATCTATCCGAGATCCGAGGAATATCGAAATCGG
GGCGCGCCTGGTGTACCGAGAACGATCCTCTCAGTGCGAGTCTCGACGATCCATATCGTTGCTTGGCAGT
CAGCCAGTCGGAATCCAGCTTGGGACCCAGGAAGTCCAATCGTCAGATATTGTACTCAAGCCTGGTCACG
GCAGCGTACCGATCTGTTTAAACCTAGATATTGATAGTCTGATCGGTCAACGTATAATCGAGTCCTAGCT
TTTGCAAACATCTATCAAGAGACAGGATCAGCAGGAGGCTTTCGCATGAGTATTCAACATTTCCGTGTCG
CCCTTATTCCCTTTTTTGCGGCATTTTGCCTTCCTGTTTTTGCTCACCCAGAAACGCTGGTGAAAGTAAA
AGATGCTGAAGATCAGTTGGGTGCGCGAGTGGGTTACATCGAACTGGATCTCAACAGCGGTAAGATCCTT
GAGAGTTTTCGCCCCGAAGAACGCTTTCCAATGATGAGCACTTTTAAAGTTCTGCTATGTGGCGCGGTAT
TATCCCGTATTGACGCCGGGCAAGAGCAACTCGGTCGCCGCATACACTATTCTCAGAATGACTTGGTTGA
GTATTCACCAGTCACAGAAAAGCATCTTACGGATGGCATGACAGTAAGAGAATTATGCAGTGCTGCCATA
ACCATGAGTGATAACACTGCGGCCAACTTACTTCTGACAACGATTGGAGGACCGAAGGAGCTAACCGCTT
TTTTGCACAACATGGGGGATCATGTAACTCGCCTTGATCGTTGGGAACCGGAGCTGAATGAAGCCATACC
AAACGACGAGCGTGACACCACGATGCCTGTAGCAATGGCAACAACCTTGCGTAAACTATTAACTGGCGAA
CTACTTACTCTAGCTTCCCGGCAACAGTTGATAGACTGGATGGAGGCGGATAAAGTTGCAGGACCACTTC
TGCGCTCGGCCCTTCCGGCTGGCTGGTTTATTGCTGATAAATCTGGAGCCGGTGAGCGTGGGTCTCGCGG
TATCATTGCAGCACTGGGGCCAGATGGTAAGCCCTCCCGTATCGTAGTTATCTACACGACGGGGAGTCAG
GCAACTATGGATGAACGAAATAGACAGATCGCTGAGATAGGTGCCTCACTGATTAAGCATTGGTAACCGA
TTCTAGGTGCATTGGCGCAGAAAAAAATGCCTGATGCGACGCTGCGCGTCTTATACTCCCACATATGCCA
GATTCAGCAACGGATACGGCTTCCCCAACTTGCCCACTTCCATACGTGTCCTCCTTACCAGAAATTTATC
CTTAAGATCCCGAATCGTTTAAACTCGACTCTGGCTCTATCGAATCTCCGTCGTTTCGAGCTTACGCGAA
CAGCCGTGGCGCTCATTTGCTCGTCGGGCATCGAATCTCGTCAGCTATCGTCAGCTTACCTTTTTGGCAG
CGATCGCGGCTCCCGACATCTTGGACCATTAGCTCCACAGGTATCTTCTTCCCTCTAGTGGTCATAACAG
CAGCTTCAGCTACCTCTCAATTCAAAAAACCCCTCAAGACCCGTTTAGAGGCCCCAAGGGGTTATGCTAT
CAATCGTTGCGTTACACACACAAAAAACCAACACACATCCATCTTCGATGGATAGCGATTTTATTATCTA
ACTGCTGATCGAGTGTAGCCAGATCTAGTAATCAATTACGGGGTCATTAGTTCATAGCCCATATATGGAG
TTCCG
